Addgene plasmid #8390: p133 pSV-STOP-luc
Depositing lab: Jeffrey Green. Depositing organization: National Cancer Institute (NCI). Publication: A single vector containing modified cre recombinase and LOX recombination sequences for inducible tissue-specific amplification of gene expression. Kaczmarczyk SJ, Green JE. Nucleic Acids Res 2001 Jun 15;29(12):E56-6. 10.1093/nar/29.12.e56 PubMed 11410679.
Backbone
  Vector backbone: pGL3 Control
  Backbone manufacturer: Promega
  Backbone size w/o insert (bp): 5200
  Vector type: Mammalian Expression, Cre/Lox, Luciferase
Growth in bacteria
  Bacterial resistance: Ampicillin, 100 μg/mL
  Growth temperature: 37°C
  Growth strain: DH5alpha
  Copy number: High Copy
Gene/Insert
  Gene/Insert name: floxed STOP (alt name: loxI STOP loxII)
  Cloning method: Restriction Enzyme; 5′ cloning site AvrII (not destroyed); 3′ cloning site HindIII (not destroyed)
  Sequencing primers: 5′ RVprimer3
Terms and licenses: Academic/Nonprofit Terms; Industry Terms: Not Available to Industry
Depositor comments: See author's map.
How to cite: p133 pSV-STOP-luc was a gift from Jeffrey Green (Addgene plasmid # 8390 ; http://n2t.net/addgene:8390 ; RRID:Addgene_8390)
