[The description below was written by a language model from this plasmid's Addgene catalogue record and pLannotate feature annotations shown in this document.]
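Description:
p133 pSV-STOP-luc is a Cre-dependent firefly luciferase reporter for mammalian cells, built on the Promega pGL3 Control backbone. It is maintained in E. coli as a high-copy plasmid through a ColE1/pUC-type origin and selected with ampicillin via the bla gene and its promoter. An f1 phage origin is also present. The sequenced record is 6,666 nt. As in the parent vector, a synthetic poly(A) signal and a transcriptional pause site lie upstream of the promoter region to limit spurious read-through from the backbone into the reporter.

The payload is a floxed STOP cassette cloned between AvrII and HindIII, which places it between the SV40 early promoter and the luc+ coding sequence. Two loxP sites in the same orientation flank about 1.3 kb of spacer and terminator sequence. This includes fragments annotated as yeast DNA (DED1 region), followed by the SV40 small t intron and the SV40 polyadenylation signal. Transcripts starting at the SV40 promoter should therefore be terminated before they reach luciferase, keeping the reporter off. Cre recombinase excises the cassette and leaves a single loxP site, which joins the promoter directly to luc+ and switches on luciferase expression. Downstream of the reporter are an SV40 late poly(A) signal and an SV40 enhancer element annotated on the reverse strand, both carried over from pGL3 Control. The short lacZα, TcR and T antigen hits appear to be backbone or cassette remnants rather than functional genes.

The associated publication concerns modified Cre recombinase and lox sequences for inducible, tissue-specific amplification of gene expression. This fits use of the plasmid as a transfection readout of Cre activity and of STOP cassette tightness.
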