Features (pLannotate 1.2.2; 22 found; start..end, strand, type, name):
      1..429     +  rep_origin     f1 ori (sequence partly withheld): f1 bacteriophage origin of replication; arrow indicates direction of (+) strand synthesis
    461..528     -  CDS            lacZα (fragment): LacZα fragment of β-galactosidase; lacZ fragment
    587..635     +  polyA_signal   poly(A) signal: synthetic polyadenylation signal
    649..740     +  misc_feature   pause site: RNA polymerase II transcriptional pause signal from the human α2 globin gene
    795..980     +  promoter       SV40 promoter (fragment): SV40 early promoter
   1002..1035    +  protein_bind   loxP: Cre-mediated recombination occurs in the 8-bp core sequence (GCATACAT). Cre recombinase
   1047..1385    -  CDS            DED1 (fragment): DED1_YEAST - Also known as SPP81. Experimental evidence at protein level: Swiss-Prot protein existence level 1. ATP-binding RNA helicase involved in translation initiation. Remodels RNA in response to ADP and ATP concentrations by facilitating disruption, but also formation of RNA duplexes. Has weak ATP-dependent affinity for dsRNA, but strong ATP-dependent affinity for ssRNA. Acts as a virus host factor involved in the replication of the MBV and the L-A viruses by promoting the negative-strand RNA synthesis. May be involved in recognition of the preinitiation complex and DNA binding of the RN
   1381..1491    -  CDS            YO201_YEAST (fragment): Protein uncertain: Swiss-Prot protein existence level 5. From Saccharomyces cerevisiae (strain ATCC 204508 / S288c) (Baker's yeast).
   1493..1567    +  CDS            small t antigen (fragment): SV40 (simian virus 40) small t antigen
   1569..1634    +  intron         small t intron: SV40 (simian virus 40) small t antigen intron
   1764..1784    +  CDS            SV40 NLS: nuclear localization signal of SV40 (simian virus 40) large T antigen
   2103..2186    +  CDS            large T antigen (fragment): large T antigen from SV40 (simian virus 40)
   2209..2343    +  polyA_signal   SV40 poly(A) signal: SV40 polyadenylation signal
   2368..2401    +  protein_bind   loxP: Cre-mediated recombination occurs in the 8-bp core sequence (GCATACAT). Cre recombinase
   2437..4089    +  CDS            luciferase: firefly luciferase; luc+; enhanced luc+ version of the luciferase gene
   4130..4251    -  polyA_signal   SV40 poly(A) signal: SV40 polyadenylation signal
   4274..4342    -  CDS            large T antigen (fragment): large T antigen from SV40 (simian virus 40)
   4364..4598    -  promoter       SV40 promoter (fragment): SV40 enhancer and early promoter
   4604..4736    +  CDS            TcR (fragment): tetracycline efflux protein; tet; confers resistance to tetracycline
   4916..5504    -  rep_origin     ori: high-copy-number ColE1/pMB1/pBR322/pUC origin of replication
   5675..6535    -  CDS            AmpR: β-lactamase; bla; confers resistance to ampicillin, carbenicillin, and related antibiotics
   6536..6640    -  promoter       AmpR promoter: bla
>Addgene plasmid #8390 | p133 pSV-STOP-luc | addgene full sequence | sequence record 443492 | Addgene NGS Result
[124 nt withheld, positions 1-124]
C
[91 nt withheld, positions 126-216]
A
[49 nt withheld, positions 218-266]
CCTTTGACGTTGGAGTCCACGTTCTTT
[37 nt withheld, positions 294-330]
ACCCTATCTCGGTCTATTCTTTTGATTTATAAGGGATTTTGCCGATTTCGGCCTATTGGTTAAAAAATGA
GCTGATTTAACAAAAATTTAACGCGAATTTTAACAAAATATTAACGCTTACAATTTGCCATTCGCCATTC
AGGCTGCGCAACTGTTGGGAAGGGCGATCGGTGCGGGCCTCTTCGCTATTACGCCAGCCCAAGCTACCAT
GATAAGTAAGTAATATTAAGGTACGGGAGGTACTTGGAGCGGCCGCAATAAAATATCTTTATTTTCATTA
CATCTGTGTGTTGGTTTTTTGTGTGAATCGATAGTACTAACATACGCTCTCCATCAAAACAAAACGAAAC
AAAACAAACTAGCAAAATAGGCTGTCCCCAGTGCAAGTGCAGGTGCCAGAACATTTCTCTATCGATAGGT
ACCGAGCTCTTACGCGTGCTAGCCCGGGCTCGAGATCTGCGATCTGCATCTCAATTAGTCAGCAACCATA
GTCCCGCCCCTAACTCCGCCCATCCCGCCCCTAACTCCGCCCAGTTCCGCCCATTCTCCGCCCCATCGCT
GACTAATTTTTTTTATTTATGCAGAGGCCGAGGCCGCCTCGGCCTCTGAGCTATTCCAGAAGTAGTGAGG
AGGCTTTTTTGGAGGCCTAGTGAACCTCTTCGAGGGACCTAATAACTTCGTATAGCATACATTATACGAA
GTTATATTAAGGGTTCCGGATCCTCGGGGACACCAAATATGGCGATCTCGGCCTTTTCGTTTCTTGGAGC
TGGGACATGTTTGCCATCGATCCATCTACCACCAGAACGGCCGTTAGATCTGCTGCCACCGTTGTTTCCA
CCGAAGAAACCACCGTTGCCGTAACCACCACGACGGTTGTTGCTAAAGAAGCTGCCACCGCCACGGCCAC
CGTTGTAGCCGCCGTTGTTGTTATTGTAGTTGCTACTGTTATTTCTGGCACTTCTTGGTTTTCCTCTTAA
GTGAGGAGGAACATAACCATTCTCGTTGTTGTCGTTGATGCTTAAATTTTGCACTTGTTCGCTCAGTTCA
GCCATAATATGAAATGCTTTTCTTGTTGTTCTTACGGAATACCACTTGCCACCTATCACCACAACTAACT
TTTTCCCGTTCCTCCATCTCTTTTATATTTTTTTTCTCGAGGGATCTTTGTGAAGGAACCTTACTTCTGT
GGTGTGACATAATTGGACAAACTACCTACAGAGATTTAAAGCTCTAAGGTAAATATAAAATTTTTAAGTG
TATAATGTGTTAAACTACTGATTCTAATTGTTTGTGTATTTTAGATTCCAACCTATGGAACTGATGAATG
GGAGCAGTGGTGGAATGCCTTTAATGAGGAAAACCTGTTTTGCTCAGAAGAAATGCCATCTAGTGATGAT
GAGGCTACTGCTGACTCTCAACATTCTACTCCTCCAAAAAAGAAGAGAAAGGTAGAAGACCCCAAGGACT
TTCCTTCAGAATTGCTAAGTTTTTTGAGTCATGCTGTGTTTAGTAATAGAACTCTTGCTTGCTTTGCTAT
TTACACCACAAAGGAAAAAGCTGCACTGCTATACAAGAAAATTATGGAAAAATATTCTGTAACCTTTATA
AGTAGGCATAACAGTTATAATCATAACATACTGTTTTTTCTTACTCCACACAGGCATAGAGTGTCTGCTA
TTAATAACTATGCTCAAAAATTGTGTACCTTTAGCTTTTTAATTTGTAAAGGGGTTAATAAGGAATATTT
GATGTATAGTGCCTTGACTAGAGATCATAATCAGCCATACCACATTTGTAGAGGTTTTACTTGCTTTAAA
AAACCTCCCACACCTCCCCCTGAACCTGAAACATAAAATGAATGCAATTGTTGTTGTTAACTTGTTTATT
GCAGCTTATAATGGTTACAAATAAAGCAATAGCATCACAAATTTCACAAATAAAGCATTTTTTTCACTGC
ATTCTAGTTGTGGTTTGTCCAAACTCATCAATGTATCTTATCATGTCTGGATCTGACATGGTAAGTAAGC
TCCTAGGATAACTTCGTATAGCATACATTATACGAAGTTATAAGCTTGGCATTCCGGTACTGTTGGTAAA
GCCACCATGGAAGACGCCAAAAACATAAAGAAAGGCCCGGCGCCATTCTATCCGCTGGAAGATGGAACCG
CTGGAGAGCAACTGCATAAGGCTATGAAGAGATACGCCCTGGTTCCTGGAACAATTGCTTTTACAGATGC
ACATATCGAGGTGGACATCACTTACGCTGAGTACTTCGAAATGTCCGTTCGGTTGGCAGAAGCTATGAAA
CGATATGGGCTGAATACAAATCACAGAATCGTCGTATGCAGTGAAAACTCTCTTCAATTCTTTATGCCGG
TGTTGGGCGCGTTATTTATCGGAGTTGCAGTTGCGCCCGCGAACGACATTTATAATGAACGTGAATTGCT
CAACAGTATGGGCATTTCGCAGCCTACCGTGGTGTTCGTTTCCAAAAAGGGGTTGCAAAAAATTTTGAAC
GTGCAAAAAAAGCTCCCAATCATCCAAAAAATTATTATCATGGATTCTAAAACGGATTACCAGGGATTTC
AGTCGATGTACACGTTCGTCACATCTCATCTACCTCCCGGTTTTAATGAATACGATTTTGTGCCAGAGTC
CTTCGATAGGGACAAGACAATTGCACTGATCATGAACTCCTCTGGATCTACTGGTCTGCCTAAAGGTGTC
GCTCTGCCTCATAGAACTGCCTGCGTGAGATTCTCGCATGCCAGAGATCCTATTTTTGGCAATCAAATCA
TTCCGGATACTGCGATTTTAAGTGTTGTTCCATTCCATCACGGTTTTGGAATGTTTACTACACTCGGATA
TTTGATATGTGGATTTCGAGTCGTCTTAATGTATAGATTTGAAGAAGAGCTGTTTCTGAGGAGCCTTCAG
GATTACAAGATTCAAAGTGCGCTGCTGGTGCCAACCCTATTCTCCTTCTTCGCCAAAAGCACTCTGATTG
ACAAATACGATTTATCTAATTTACACGAAATTGCTTCTGGTGGCGCTCCCCTCTCTAAGGAAGTCGGGGA
AGCGGTTGCCAAGAGGTTCCATCTGCCAGGTATCAGGCAAGGATATGGGCTCACTGAGACTACATCAGCT
ATTCTGATTACACCCGAGGGGGATGATAAACCGGGCGCGGTCGGTAAAGTTGTTCCATTTTTTGAAGCGA
AGGTTGTGGATCTGGATACCGGGAAAACGCTGGGCGTTAATCAAAGAGGCGAACTGTGTGTGAGAGGTCC
TATGATTATGTCCGGTTATGTAAACAATCCGGAAGCGACCAACGCCTTGATTGACAAGGATGGATGGCTA
CATTCTGGAGACATAGCTTACTGGGACGAAGACGAACACTTCTTCATCGTTGACCGCCTGAAGTCTCTGA
TTAAGTACAAAGGCTATCAGGTGGCTCCCGCTGAATTGGAATCCATCTTGCTCCAACACCCCAACATCTT
CGACGCAGGTGTCGCAGGTCTTCCCGACGATGACGCCGGTGAACTTCCCGCCGCCGTTGTTGTTTTGGAG
CACGGAAAGACGATGACGGAAAAAGAGATCGTGGATTACGTCGCCAGTCAAGTAACAACCGCGAAAAAGT
TGCGCGGAGGAGTTGTGTTTGTGGACGAAGTACCGAAAGGTCTTACCGGAAAACTCGACGCAAGAAAAAT
CAGAGAGATCCTCATAAAGGCCAAGAAGGGCGGAAAGATCGCCGTGTAATTCTAGAGTCGGGGCGGCCGG
CCGCTTCGAGCAGACATGATAAGATACATTGATGAGTTTGGACAAACCACAACTAGAATGCAGTGAAAAA
AATGCTTTATTTGTGAAATTTGTGATGCTATTGCTTTATTTGTAACCATTATAAGCTGCAATAAACAAGT
TAACAACAACAATTGCATTCATTTTATGTTTCAGGTTCAGGGGGAGGTGTGGGAGGTTTTTTAAAGCAAG
TAAAACCTCTACAAATGTGGTAAAATCGATAAGGATCTGAACGATGGAGCGGAGAATGGGCGGAACTGGG
CGGAGTTAGGGGCGGGATGGGCGGAGTTAGGGGCGGGACTATGGTTGCTGACTAATTGAGATGCATGCTT
TGCATACTTCTGCCTGCTGGGGAGCCTGGGGACTTTCCACACCTGGTTGCTGACTAATTGAGATGCATGC
TTTGCATACTTCTGCCTGCTGGGGAGCCTGGGGACTTTCCACACCCTAACTGACACACATTCCACAGCGG
ATCCGTCGACCGATGCCCTTGAGAGCCTTCAACCCAGTCAGCTCCTTCCGGTGGGCGCGGGGCATGACTA
TCGTCGCCGCACTTATGACTGTCTTCTTTATCATGCAACTCGTAGGACAGGTGCCGGCAGCGCTCTTCCG
CTTCCTCGCTCACTGACTCGCTGCGCTCGGTCGTTCGGCTGCGGCGAGCGGTATCAGCTCACTCAAAGGC
GGTAATACGGTTATCCACAGAATCAGGGGATAACGCAGGAAAGAACATGTGAGCAAAAGGCCAGCAAAAG
GCCAGGAACCGTAAAAAGGCCGCGTTGCTGGCGTTTTTCCATAGGCTCCGCCCCCCTGACGAGCATCACA
AAAATCGACGCTCAAGTCAGAGGTGGCGAAACCCGACAGGACTATAAAGATACCAGGCGTTTCCCCCTGG
AAGCTCCCTCGTGCGCTCTCCTGTTCCGACCCTGCCGCTTACCGGATACCTGTCCGCCTTTCTCCCTTCG
GGAAGCGTGGCGCTTTCTCATAGCTCACGCTGTAGGTATCTCAGTTCGGTGTAGGTCGTTCGCTCCAAGC
TGGGCTGTGTGCACGAACCCCCCGTTCAGCCCGACCGCTGCGCCTTATCCGGTAACTATCGTCTTGAGTC
CAACCCGGTAAGACACGACTTATCGCCACTGGCAGCAGCCACTGGTAACAGGATTAGCAGAGCGAGGTAT
GTAGGCGGTGCTACAGAGTTCTTGAAGTGGTGGCCTAACTACGGCTACACTAGAAGAACAGTATTTGGTA
TCTGCGCTCTGCTGAAGCCAGTTACCTTCGGAAAAAGAGTTGGTAGCTCTTGATCCGGCAAACAAACCAC
CGCTGGTAGCGGTGGTTTTTTTGTTTGCAAGCAGCAGATTACGCGCAGAAAAAAAGGATCTCAAGAAGAT
CCTTTGATCTTTTCTACGGGGTCTGACGCTCAGTGGAACGAAAACTCACGTTAAGGGATTTTGGTCATGA
GATTATCAAAAAGGATCTTCACCTAGATCCTTTTAAATTAAAAATGAAGTTTTAAATCAATCTAAAGTAT
ATATGAGTAAACTTGGTCTGACAGTTACCAATGCTTAATCAGTGAGGCACCTATCTCAGCGATCTGTCTA
TTTCGTTCATCCATAGTTGCCTGACTCCCCGTCGTGTAGATAACTACGATACGGGAGGGCTTACCATCTG
GCCCCAGTGCTGCAATGATACCGCGAGACCCACGCTCACCGGCTCCAGATTTATCAGCAATAAACCAGCC
AGCCGGAAGGGCCGAGCGCAGAAGTGGTCCTGCAACTTTATCCGCCTCCATCCAGTCTATTAATTGTTGC
CGGGAAGCTAGAGTAAGTAGTTCGCCAGTTAATAGTTTGCGCAACGTTGTTGCCATTGCTACAGGCATCG
TGGTGTCACGCTCGTCGTTTGGTATGGCTTCATTCAGCTCCGGTTCCCAACGATCAAGGCGAGTTACATG
ATCCCCCATGTTGTGCAAAAAAGCGGTTAGCTCCTTCGGTCCTCCGATCGTTGTCAGAAGTAAGTTGGCC
GCAGTGTTATCACTCATGGTTATGGCAGCACTGCATAATTCTCTTACTGTCATGCCATCCGTAAGATGCT
TTTCTGTGACTGGTGAGTACTCAACCAAGTCATTCTGAGAATAGTGTATGCGGCGACCGAGTTGCTCTTG
CCCGGCGTCAATACGGGATAATACCGCGCCACATAGCAGAACTTTAAAAGTGCTCATCATTGGAAAACGT
TCTTCGGGGCGAAAACTCTCAAGGATCTTACCGCTGTTGAGATCCAGTTCGATGTAACCCACTCGTGCAC
CCAACTGATCTTCAGCATCTTTTACTTTCACCAGCGTTTCTGGGTGAGCAAAAACAGGAAGGCAAAATGC
CGCAAAAAAGGGAATAAGGGCGACACGGAAATGTTGAATACTCATACTCTTCCTTTTTCAATATTATTGA
AGCATTTATCAGGGTTATTGTCTCATGAGCGGATACATATTTGAATGTATTTAGAAAAATAAACAAATAG
GGGTTCCGCGCACATTTCCCCGAAAAGTGCCACCTG
