>Addgene plasmid #8390 | p133 pSV-STOP-luc | addgene partial sequence | sequence record 17901 | RVprimer3 5'-CTAGCAAAATAGGCTGTCCC-3'
CGATAGGTCCGAGCTCTTACGCGTGCTAGCCCGGGCTCGAGATCTGCGATCTGCATCTCAATTAGTCAGC
AACCATAGTCCCGCCCCTAACTCCGCCCATCCCGCCCCTAACTCCGCCCAGTTCCGCCCATTCTCCGCCC
CATCGCTGACTAATTTTTTTTATTTATGCAGAGGCCGAGGCCGCCTCGGCCTCTGAGCTATTCCAGAAGT
AGTGAGGAGGCTTTTTTGGAGGCCTAGTGAACCTCTTCGAGGGACCTAATAACTTCGTATAGCATACATT
ATACGAAGTTATATTAAGGGTTCCGGATCCTCGGGGACACCAAATATGGCGATCTCGGCCTTTTCGTTTC
TTGGAGCTGGGACATGTTTGCCATCGATCCATCTACCACCAGAACGGCCGTTAGATCTGCTGCCACCGTT
GTTTCCACCGAAGAAACCACCGTTGCCGTAACCACCACGACGGTTGTTGCTAAAGAAGCTGCCACCGCCA
CGGCCACCGTTGTAGCCGCCGTTGTTGTTATTGTAGTTGCTACTGTTATTTCTGGCACTTCTTGGTTTTC
CTCTTAAGTGAGGAGGAACATAACCATTCTCGTTGTTGTCGTTGATGCTTAAATTTTGCACTTGTTCGCT
CAGTTCAGCCATAATATGAAATGCTTTTCTTGTTGTTCTTACGGAATACCACTTGCCACCTATCACCACA
ACTAACTTTTTCCCGTTCCTCCATCTCTTTTATATTTTTTTTCTCGAGGGATCTTTGTGAAGGAACCTTA
CTTCTGTGGTGTGACATAATTGGACAAACTACCTACAGAGATTTAAAGCTCTAAGGTAAATATAAAATTT
TTAAGTGTATAATGTGTTAAACTACTGATTCTAATTGTTTGTGTATTTTAGATTCCAACCTATGGAACTG
A
