>Addgene plasmid #8390 | p133 pSV-STOP-luc | addgene partial sequence | sequence record 17902 | LucNRev 5'-CCTTATGCAGTTGCTCTCC-3'
GCCGGGGCCTTTCTTTATGTTTTTGGCGTCTTCCATGGTGGCTTTACCAACAGTACCGGAATGCCAAGCT
TATAACTTCGTATAATGTATGCTATACGAAGTTATCCTAGGAGCTTACTTACCATGTCAGATCCAGACAT
GATAAGATACATTGATGAGTTTGGACAAACCACAACTAGAATGCAGTGAAAAAAATGCTTTATTTGTGAA
ATTTGTGATGCTATTGCTTTATTTGTAACCATTATAAGCTGCAATAAACAAGTTAACAACAACAATTGCA
TTCATTTTATGTTTCAGGTTCAGGGGGAGGTGTGGGAGGTTTTTTAAAGCAAGTAAAACCTCTACAAATG
TGGTATGGCTGATTATGATCTCTAGTCAAGGCACTATACATCAAATATTCCTTATTAACCCCTTTACAAA
TTAAAAAGCTAAAGGTACACAATTTTTGAGCATAGTTATTAATAGCAGACACTCTATGCCTGTGTGGAGT
AAGAAAAAACAGTATGTTATGATTATAACTGTTATGCCTACTTATAAAGGTTACAGAATATTTTTCCATA
ATTTTCTTGTATAGCAGTGCAGCTTTTTCCTTTGTGGTGTAAATAGCAAAGCAAGCAAGAGTTCTATTAC
TAAACACAGCATGACTCAAAAAACTTAGCAATTCTGAAGGAAAGTCCTTGGGGTCTTCTACCTTTCTCTT
CTTTTTTGGAGGAGTAGAATGTTGAGAGTCAGCAGTAGCCTCATCATCAC
